>Addgene plasmid #66998 | pMAL-c5X-Ad I | depositor full sequence | sequence record 115439 | Full Sequence
CCGACACCATCGAATGGTGCAAAACCTTTCGCGGTATGGCATGATAGCGCCCGGAAGAGAGTCAATTCAG
GGTGGTGAATGTGAAACCAGTAACGTTATACGATGTCGCAGAGTATGCCGGTGTCTCTTATCAGACCGTT
TCCCGCGTGGTGAACCAGGCCAGCCACGTTTCTGCGAAAACGCGGGAAAAAGTGGAAGCGGCGATGGCGG
AGCTGAATTACATTCCCAACCGCGTGGCACAACAACTGGCGGGCAAACAGTCGTTGCTGATTGGCGTTGC
CACCTCCAGTCTGGCCCTGCACGCGCCGTCGCAAATTGTCGCGGCGATTAAATCTCGCGCCGATCAACTG
GGTGCCAGCGTGGTGGTGTCGATGGTAGAACGAAGCGGCGTCGAAGCCTGTAAAGCGGCGGTGCACAATC
TTCTCGCGCAACGCGTCAGTGGGCTGATCATTAACTATCCGCTGGATGACCAGGATGCCATTGCTGTGGA
AGCTGCCTGCACTAATGTTCCGGCGTTATTTCTTGATGTCTCTGACCAGACACCCATCAACAGTATTATT
TTCTCCCATGAAGACGGTACGCGACTGGGCGTGGAGCATCTGGTCGCATTGGGTCACCAGCAAATCGCGC
TGTTAGCGGGCCCATTAAGTTCTGTCTCGGCGCGTCTGCGTCTGGCTGGCTGGCATAAATATCTCACTCG
CAATCAAATTCAGCCGATAGCGGAACGGGAAGGCGACTGGAGTGCCATGTCCGGTTTTCAACAAACCATG
CAAATGCTGAATGAGGGCATCGTTCCCACTGCGATGCTGGTTGCCAACGATCAGATGGCGCTGGGCGCAA
TGCGCGCCATTACCGAGTCCGGGCTGCGCGTTGGTGCGGATATTTCGGTAGTGGGATACGACGATACCGA
AGACAGCTCATGTTATATCCCGCCGTTAACCACCATCAAACAGGATTTTCGCCTGCTGGGGCAAACCAGC
GTGGACCGCTTGCTGCAACTCTCTCAGGGCCAGGCGGTGAAGGGCAATCAGCTGTTGCCCGTCTCACTGG
TGAAAAGAAAAACCACCCTGGCGCCCAATACGCAAACCGCCTCTCCCCGCGCGTTGGCCGATTCATTAAT
GCAGCTGGCACGACAGGTTTCCCGACTGGAAAGCGGGCAGTGAGCGCAACGCAATTAATGTAAGTTAGCT
CACTCATTAGGCACAATTCTCATGTTTGACAGCTTATCATCGACTGCACGGTGCACCAATGCTTCTGGCG
TCAGGCAGCCATCGGAAGCTGTGGTATGGCTGTGCAGGTCGTAAATCACTGCATAATTCGTGTCGCTCAA
GGCGCACTCCCGTTCTGGATAATGTTTTTTGCGCCGACATCATAACGGTTCTGGCAAATATTCTGAAATG
AGCTGTTGACAATTAATCATCGGCTCGTATAATGTGTGGAATTGTGAGCGGATAACAATTTCACACAGGA
AACAGCCAGTCCGTTTAGGTGTTTTCACGAGCAATTGACCAACAAGGACCATAGATTATGAAAATCGAAG
AAGGTAAACTGGTAATCTGGATTAACGGCGATAAAGGCTATAACGGTCTCGCTGAAGTCGGTAAGAAATT
CGAGAAAGATACCGGAATTAAAGTCACCGTTGAGCATCCGGATAAACTGGAAGAGAAATTCCCACAGGTT
GCGGCAACTGGCGATGGCCCTGACATTATCTTCTGGGCACACGACCGCTTTGGTGGCTACGCTCAATCTG
GCCTGTTGGCTGAAATCACCCCGGACAAAGCGTTCCAGGACAAGCTGTATCCGTTTACCTGGGATGCCGT
ACGTTACAACGGCAAGCTGATTGCTTACCCGATCGCTGTTGAAGCGTTATCGCTGATTTATAACAAAGAT
CTGCTGCCGAACCCGCCAAAAACCTGGGAAGAGATCCCGGCGCTGGATAAAGAACTGAAAGCGAAAGGTA
AGAGCGCGCTGATGTTCAACCTGCAAGAACCGTACTTCACCTGGCCGCTGATTGCTGCTGACGGGGGTTA
TGCGTTCAAGTATGAAAACGGCAAGTACGACATTAAAGACGTGGGCGTGGATAACGCTGGCGCGAAAGCG
GGTCTGACCTTCCTGGTTGACCTGATTAAAAACAAACACATGAATGCAGACACCGATTACTCCATCGCAG
AAGCTGCCTTTAATAAAGGCGAAACAGCGATGACCATCAACGGCCCGTGGGCATGGTCCAACATCGACAC
CAGCAAAGTGAATTATGGTGTAACGGTACTGCCGACCTTCAAGGGTCAACCATCCAAACCGTTCGTTGGC
GTGCTGAGCGCAGGTATTAACGCCGCCAGTCCGAACAAAGAGCTGGCAAAAGAGTTCCTCGAAAACTATC
TGCTGACTGATGAAGGTCTGGAAGCGGTTAATAAAGACAAACCGCTGGGTGCCGTAGCGCTGAAGTCTTA
CGAGGAAGAGTTGGTGAAAGATCCGCGTATTGCCGCCACTATGGAAAACGCCCAGAAAGGTGAAATCATG
CCGAACATCCCGCAGATGTCCGCTTTCTGGTATGCCGTGCGTACTGCGGTGATCAACGCCGCCAGCGGTC
GTCAGACTGTCGATGAAGCCCTGAAAGACGCGCAGACTAATTCGAGCTCGAACAACAACAACAATAACAA
TAACAACAACCTCGGGATCGAGGGAAGGTCTTCCGGTCTTAGTGTACAGACATCCGCACCTCTAACTGTC
TCGGATGGTAAATTATCGGTTCAAACGAGTGCCCCTCTTACAGTGTCTGATGGTAAGTTATCAGTCCAAA
CTTCCGCTCCGTTAACTGTGAGCGACGGCAAATTATCTGTTCAAACCAGTGCGCCACTAACTGTTTCTGA
TGGAAAACTTTCAGTACAGACCTCGGCCCCCTTGACAGTCTCCGACGGTAAACTTAGCGTTCAAACATCT
GCTCCACTTACTGTATCAGATGGAAAGCTCTCAGTTCAAACTTCGGCTCCTTTAACAGTGAGTGATGGGA
AACTATCAGTACAAACTTCTGCACCATTGACCGTAAGTGATGGCAAGTTAAGTGTACAAACAAGTGCACC
GTTGACTGTGTCAGACGGAAAATTATCCGTACAAACGTCAGCGCCTCTCACGGTTTCCGATGGGAAGCTA
TCTGTCCAGACTAGTGCTCCCCTAACAGTTTCGGACGGGAAATTGAGTGTTCAGACTTCAGCCCCACTGA
CTGTTAGTGACGGAAAGTTGTCGGTACAAACCTCAGCTCCATTAACTGTAAGCGATGGCAAACTCTCTGT
GCAAACATCAGCACCCTTAACAGTATCTGACGGTAAGGGCTCGGGACATCATCACCACCATCATTAATAA
TGAAAGCTTCAAATAAAACGAAAGGCTCAGTCGAAAGACTGGGCCTTTCGTTTTATCTGTTGTTTGTCGG
TGAACGCTCTCCTGAGTAGGACAAATCCGCCGGGAGCGGATTTGAACCTTGCGAAGCAACGGCCCGGAGG
GTGGCGGGCAGGACGCCCGCCATAAACTGCCAGGCATCAAATTAAGCAGAAGGCCATCCTGACGGATGGC
CTTTTTGCGTTTCTACAAACTCTTTCGGTCCGTTGTTTATTTTTCTAAATACATTCAAATATGTATCCGC
TCATGAGACAATAACCCTGATAAATGCTTCAATAATATTGAAAAAGGAAGAGTATGAGTATTCAACATTT
CCGTGTCGCCCTTATTCCCTTTTTTGCGGCATTTTGCCTTCCTGTTTTTGCTCACCCAGAAACGCTGGTG
AAAGTAAAAGATGCTGAAGATCAGTTGGGTGCACGAGTGGGTTACATCGAACTGGATCTCAACAGCGGTA
AGATCCTTGAGAGTTTTCGCCCCGAAGAACGTTTCCCAATGATGAGCACTTTTAAAGTTCTGCTATGTGG
CGCGGTATTATCCCGTGTTGACGCCGGGCAAGAGCAACTCGGTCGCCGCATACACTATTCTCAGAATGAC
TTGGTTGAGTACTCACCAGTCACAGAAAAGCATCTTACGGATGGCATGACAGTAAGAGAATTATGCAGTG
CTGCCATAACCATGAGTGATAACACTGCGGCCAACTTACTTCTGACAACGATCGGAGGACCGAAGGAGCT
AACCGCTTTTTTGCACAACATGGGGGATCATGTAACTCGCCTTGATCGTTGGGAACCGGAGCTGAATGAA
GCCATACCAAACGACGAGCGTGACACCACGATGCCTGTAGCAATGGCAACAACGTTGCGCAAACTATTAA
CTGGCGAACTACTTACTCTAGCTTCCCGGCAACAATTAATAGACTGGATGGAGGCGGATAAAGTTGCAGG
ACCACTTCTGCGCTCGGCCCTTCCGGCTGGCTGGTTTATTGCTGATAAATCTGGAGCCGGTGAGCGTGGG
TCTCGCGGTATCATTGCAGCACTGGGGCCAGATGGTAAGCCCTCCCGTATCGTAGTTATCTACACGACGG
GGAGTCAGGCAACTATGGATGAACGAAATAGACAGATCGCTGAGATAGGTGCCTCACTGATTAAGCATTG
GTAACTGTCAGACCAAGTTTACTCATATATACTTTAGATTGATTTCCTTAGGACTGAGCGTCAACCCCGT
AGAAAAGATCAAAGGATCTTCTTGAGATCCTTTTTTTCTGCGCGTAATCTGCTGCTTGCAAACAAAAAAA
CCACCGCTACCAGCGGTGGTTTGTTTGCCGGATCAAGAGCTACCAACTCTTTTTCCGAAGGTAACTGGCT
TCAGCAGAGCGCAGATACCAAATACTGTCCTTCTAGTGTAGCCGTAGTTAGGCCACCACTTCAAGAACTC
TGTAGCACCGCCTACATACCTCGCTCTGCTAATCCTGTTACCAGTGGCTGCTGCCAGTGGCGATAAGTCG
TGTCTTACCGGGTTGGACTCAAGACGATAGTTACCGGATAAGGCGCAGCGGTCGGGCTGAACGGGGGGTT
CGTGCACACAGCCCAGCTTGGAGCGAACGACCTACACCGAACTGAGATACCTACAGCGTGAGCTATGAGA
AAGCGCCACGCTTCCCGAAGGGAGAAAGGCGGACAGGTATCCGGTAAGCGGCAGGGTCGGAACAGGAGAG
CGCACGAGGGAGCTTCCAGGGGGAAACGCCTGGTATCTTTATAGTCCTGTCGGGTTTCGCCACCTCTGAC
TTGAGCGTCGATTTTTGTGATGCTCGTCAGGGGGGCGGAGCCTATGGAAAAACGCCAGCAACGCGGCCTT
TTTACGGTTCCTGGCCTTTTGCTGGCCTTTTGCTCACATGTTCTTTCCTGCGTTATCCCCTGATTCTGTG
GATAACCGTATTACCGCCTTTGAGTGAGCTGATACCGCTCGCCGCAGCCGAACGACCGAGCGCAGCGAGT
CAGTGAGCGAGGAAGCGGAAGAGCGCCTGATGCGGTATTTTCTCCTTACGCATCTGTGCGGTATTTCACA
CCGCATATAAGGTGCACTGTGACTGGGTCATGGCTGCGCCCCGACACCCGCCAACACCCGCTGACGCGCC
CTGACGGGCTTGTCTGCTCCCGGCATCCGCTTACAGACAAGCTGTGACCGTCTCCGGGAGCTGCATGTGT
CAGAGGTTTTCACCGTCATCACCGAAACGCGCGAGGCAGCTGCGGTAAAGCTCATCAGCGTGGTCGTGCA
GCGATTCACAGATGTCTGCCTGTTCATCCGCGTCCAGCTCGTTGAGTTTCTCCAGAAGCGTTAATGTCTG
GCTTCTGATAAAGCGGGCCATGTTAAGGGCGGTTTTTTCCTGTTTGGTCACTGATGCCTCCGTGTAAGGG
GGATTTCTGTTCATGGGGGTAATGATACCGATGAAACGAGAGAGGATGCTCACGATACGGGTTACTGATG
ATGAACATGCCCGGTTACTGGAACGTTGTGAGGGTAAACAACTGGCGGTATGGATGCGGCGGGACCAGAG
AAAAATCACTCAGGGTCAATGCCAGCGCTTCGTTAATACAGATGTAGGTGTTCCACAGGGTAGCCAGCAG
CATCCTGCGATGCAGATCCGGAACATAATGGTGCAGGGCGCTGACTTCCGCGTTTCCAGACTTTACGAAA
CACGGAAACCGAAGACCATTCATGTTGTTGCTCAGGTCGCAGACGTTTTGCAGCAGCAGTCGCTTCACGT
TCGCTCGCGTATCGGTGATTCATTCTGCTAACCAGTAAGGCAACCCCGCCAGCCTAGCCGGGTCCTCAAC
GACAGGAGCACGATCATGCGCACCCGTGGCCAGGACCCAACGCTGCCCGAAATT
Features (pLannotate 1.2.2; 16 found; start..end, strand, type, name):
      3..80      +  promoter       lacIq promoter: lacI (mutant); In the lacIq allele, a single base change in the promoter boosts expression of the lacI gene about 10-fold.
     81..1163    +  CDS            lacI: lac repressor; lacI; The lac repressor binds to the lac operator to inhibit transcription in E. coli. This inhibition can be relieved by adding lactose or isopropyl-β-D-thiogalactopyranoside (IPTG).
   1176..1197    +  protein_bind   CAP binding site: CAP binding activates transcription in the presence of cAMP. E. coli catabolite activator protein
   1216..1233    +  promoter       tet promoter (fragment): E. coli promoter for tetracycline efflux protein gene
   1406..1434    +  promoter       tac promoter: strong E. coli promoter; hybrid between the trp and lac UV5 promoters
   1442..1458    +  protein_bind   lac operator: The lac repressor binds to the lac operator to inhibit transcription in E. coli. This inhibition can be relieved by adding lactose or isopropyl-β-D-thiogalactopyranoside (IPTG). lac repressor encoded by lacI
   1528..2628    +  CDS            MBP: maltose binding protein from E. coli; malE (mutated); This version of the gene does not encode a signal sequence, so MBP will remain in the cytosol.
   3370..3456    +  terminator     rrnB T1 terminator: Escherichia coli rrnB; transcription terminator T1 from the E. coli rrnB gene
   3548..3575    +  terminator     rrnB T2 terminator: transcription terminator T2 from the E. coli rrnB gene
   3622..3693    +  promoter       AmpR promoter: bla
   3694..4554    +  CDS            AmpR: β-lactamase; bla; confers resistance to ampicillin, carbenicillin, and related antibiotics
   4642..5230    +  rep_origin     ori: high-copy-number ColE1/pMB1/pBR322/pUC origin of replication
   5416..5468    -  misc_feature   bom (fragment): basis of mobility region from pBR322
   5479..5498    -  misc_feature   bom (fragment): basis of mobility region from pBR322
   5600..5791    -  CDS            rop: Rop protein, which maintains plasmids at low copy number; rop
   5808..6188    +  CDS            YPB1_ECOLX: Protein predicted: Swiss-Prot protein existence level 4. From Escherichia coli.
