[The description below was written by a language model from this plasmid's Addgene catalogue record and pLannotate feature annotations shown in this document.]
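Description:
pMAL-c5X-Ad I is a bacterial expression plasmid built on the commercial pMAL-c5X backbone for producing a maltose-binding protein (MBP) fusion in E. coli. It is maintained through a ColE1/pMB1-type origin accompanied by the rop gene and fragments of the pBR322 bom region. Rop restrains copy number, which fits the catalogue's "low copy" designation even though the annotation tool labels the origin generically as high-copy. Selection is by ampicillin via the β-lactamase (AmpR) gene and its own promoter.

The expression cassette is driven by the tac promoter, a strong trp/lac hybrid, followed by a lac operator. The plasmid also carries lacI under the up-regulated lacIq promoter, so transcription is repressed until relieved by IPTG or lactose. Downstream lies a malE coding sequence lacking its signal peptide, so the MBP fusion stays in the cytosol. According to the catalogue, MBP is followed by a Factor Xa cleavage site that lets the carrier be removed from the fused partner, then by the synthetic insert "Ad I", introduced by Gibson assembly, and by a C-terminal His6 tag. The feature table does not annotate the insert, the protease site or the His tag. They presumably fall in the unannotated stretch between the end of MBP and the rrnB T1 and T2 terminators that close the transcription unit.

The record does not define what Ad I encodes beyond being synthetic. The associated publication concerns codon scrambling to enable synthesis and amplification of genes for repetitive proteins, which suggests the plasmid serves for inducible expression and affinity purification (amylose or nickel) of one such designed polypeptide.
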