Addgene plasmid #66998: pMAL-c5X-Ad I
Purpose: Expresses malE-Ad I in E. coli
Depositing lab: Ashutosh Chilkoti. Depositing organization: Duke University. Publication: Combinatorial codon scrambling enables scalable gene synthesis and amplification of repetitive proteins. Tang NC, Chilkoti A. Nat Mater. 2016 Jan 4. doi: 10.1038/nmat4521. PubMed 26726995.
Backbone
  Vector backbone: pMAL-c5X
  Backbone manufacturer: New England Biolabs
  Backbone size w/o insert (bp): 5677
  Vector type: Bacterial Expression
Growth in bacteria
  Bacterial resistance: Ampicillin, 100 μg/mL
  Growth temperature: 30°C
  Growth strain: DH5alpha
  Copy number: Low Copy
Gene/Insert
  Gene/Insert name: malE-Ad I
  Species: Synthetic
  Promoter: tac
  Tag / fusion protein: malE-Factor Xa (N terminal on backbone); His6 (C terminal on backbone)
  Cloning method: Gibson Cloning
  Sequencing primers: 5′ GGTCGTCAGACTGTCGATGAAGCC; 3′ TGTCCTACTCAGGAGAGCGTTCAC
Terms and licenses: Academic/Nonprofit Terms; Industry Terms: Not Available to Industry
How to cite: pMAL-c5X-Ad I was a gift from Ashutosh Chilkoti (Addgene plasmid # 66998 ; http://n2t.net/addgene:66998 ; RRID:Addgene_66998)
