>Addgene plasmid #66998 | pMAL-c5X-Ad I | addgene partial sequence | sequence record 118545 | Amp-R 5'-ATAATACCGCGCCACATAGC-3'
AACGTTCTTCGGGGCGAAAACTCTCAAGGATCTTACCGCTGTTGAGATCCAGTTCGATGTAACCCACTCG
TGCACCCAACTGATCTTCAGCATCTTTTACTTTCACCAGCGTTTCTGGGTGAGCAAAAACAGGAAGGCAA
AATGCCGCAAAAAAGGGAATAAGGGCGACACGGAAATGTTGAATACTCATACTCTTCCTTTTTCAATATT
ATTGAAGCATTTATCAGGGTTATTGTCTCATGAGCGGATACATATTTGAATGTATTTAGAAAAATAAACA
ACGGACCGAAAGAGTTTGTAGAAACGCAAAAAGGCCATCCGTCAGGATGGCCTTCTGCTTAATTTGATGC
CTGGCAGTTTATGGCGGGCGTCCTGCCCGCCACCCTCCGGGCCGTTGCTTCGCAAGGTTCAAATCCGCTC
CCGGCGGATTTGTCCTACTCAGGAGAGCGTTCACCGACAAACAACAGATAAAACGAAAGGCCCAGTCTTT
CGACTGAGCCTTTCGTTTTATTTGAAGCTTTCATTATTAATGATGGTGGTGATGATGTCCCGAGCCCTTA
CCGTCAGATACTGTTAAGGGTGCTGATGTTTGCACAGAGAGTTTGCCATCGCTTACAGTTAATGGAGCTG
AGGTTTGTACCGACAACTTTCCGTCACTAACAGTCAGTGGGGCTGAAGTCTGAACACTCAATTTCCCGTC
CGAAACTGTTAGGGGAGCACTAGTCTGGACAGATAGCTTCCCATCGGAAACCGTGAGAGGCGCTGACGTT
TGTACGGATAATTTTCCGTCTGACACAGTCAACGGTGCACTTGTTTGTACACTTAACTTGCCATCACTTA
CGGTCAATGGTGCA
