>Addgene plasmid #66998 | pMAL-c5X-Ad I | addgene partial sequence | sequence record 118547 | MBP-F 5'-GATGAAGCCCTGAAAGACGCGCAG-3'
ACAATAACAATAACAACAACCTCGGGATCGAAGGCAGGTCTTCCGGTCTTAGTGTACAGACATCCGCACC
TCTAACTGTCTCGGATGGTAAATTATCGGTTCAAACGAGTGCCCCTCTTACAGTGTCTGATGGTAAGTTA
TCAGTCCAAACTTCCGCTCCGTTAACTGTGAGCGACGGCAAATTATCTGTTCAAACCAGTGCGCCACTAA
CTGTTTCTGATGGAAAACTTTCAGTACAGACCTCGGCCCCCTTGACAGTCTCCGACGGTAAACTTAGCGT
TCAAACATCTGCTCCACTTACTGTATCAGATGGAAAGCTCTCAGTTCAAACTTCGGCTCCTTTAACAGTG
AGTGATGGGAAACTATCAGTACAAACTTCTGCACCATTGACCGTAAGTGATGGCAAGTTAAGTGTACAAA
CAAGTGCACCGTTGACTGTGTCAGACGGAAAATTATCCGTACAAACGTCAGCGCCTCTCACGGTTTCCGA
TGGGAAGCTATCTGTCCAGACTAGTGCTCCCCTAACAGTTTCGGACGGGAAATTGAGTGTTCAGACTTCA
GCCCCACTGACTGTTAGTGACGGAAAGTTGTCGGTACAAACCTCAGCTCCATTAACTGTAAGCGATGGCA
AACTCTCTGTGCAAACATCAGCACCCTTAACAGTATCTGACGGTAAGGGCTCGGGACATCATCACCACCA
TCATTAATAATGAAAGCTTCAAATAAAACGAAAGGCTCAGTCGAAAGACTGGGCCTTTCGTTTTATCTGT
TGTTTGTCGGTGAACGCTCTCCTGAGTAGGACAAATCCGCCGGGAGCGGATTTGAACCTTGCGAAGCAAC
GGCCCGGA
